>Addgene plasmid #227480 | pk335-CARGO-5mer-Fgf5Pro | addgene full sequence | sequence record 452292 | Addgene NGS Result
TTGAGATCCTTTTTTTCTGCGCGTAATCTGCTGCTTGCAAACAAAAAAACCACCGCTACCAGCGGTGGTT
TGTTTGCCGGATCAAGAGCTACCAACTCTTTTTCCGAAGGTAACTGGCTTCAGCAGAGCGCAGATACCAA
ATACTGTTCTTCTAGTGTAGCCGTAGTTAGGCCACCACTTCAAGAACTCTGTAGCACCGCCTACATACCT
CGCTCTGCTAATCCTGTTACCAGTGGCTGCTGCCAGTGGCGATAAGTCGTGTCTTACCGGGTTGGACTCA
AGACGATAGTTACCGGATAAGGCGCAGCGGTCGGGCTGAACGGGGGGTTCGTGCACACAGCCCAGCTTGG
AGCGAACGACCTACACCGAACTGAGATACCTACAGCGTGAGCTATGAGAAAGCGCCACGCTTCCCGAAGG
GAGAAAGGCGGACAGGTATCCGGTAAGCGGCAGGGTCGGAACAGGAGAGCGCACGAGGGAGCTTCCAGGG
GGAAACGCCTGGTATCTTTATAGTCCTGTCGGGTTTCGCCACCTCTGACTTGAGCGTCGATTTTTGTGAT
GCTCGTCAGGGGGGCGGAGCCTATGGAAAAACGCCAGCAACGCGGCCTTTTTACGGTTCCTGGCCTTTTG
CTGGCCTTTTGCTCACATGTGTTTAAGAGCTATGCTGGAAACAGCATAGCAAGTTTAAATAAGGCTAGTC
CGTTATCAACTTGAAAAAGTGGCACCGAGTCGGTGCTTTTTTTCTCGAGTACTAGGATCCATTAGGCTTT
CCCATGATTCCTTCATATTTGCATATACGATACAAGGCTGTTAGAGAGATAATTGGAATTAATTTGACTG
TAAACACAAAGATATTAGTACAAAATACGTGACGTAGAAAGTAATAATTTCTTGGGTAGTTTGCAGTTTT
AAAATTATGTTTTAAAATGGACTATCATATGCTTACCGTAACTTGAAAGTATTTCGATTTCTTGGCTTTA
TATATCTTGTGGAAAGGACGAAACACCGGGGTGGCTCTTGACAACCGCGTTTAAGAGCTATGCTGGAAAC
AGCATAGCAAGTTTAAATAAGGCTAGTCCGTTATCAACTTGAAAAAGTGGCACCGAGTCGGTGCTTTTTT
TCTCGAGTACTAGGATCCATTAGGCTTTCCCATGATTCCTTCATATTTGCATATACGATACAAGGCTGTT
AGAGAGATAATTGGAATTAATTTGACTGTAAACACAAAGATATTAGTACAAAATACGTGACGTAGAAAGT
AATAATTTCTTGGGTAGTTTGCAGTTTTAAAATTATGTTTTAAAATGGACTATCATATGCTTACCGTAAC
TTGAAAGTATTTCGATTTCTTGGCTTTATATATCTTGTGGAAAGGACGAAACACCGGGTCGCAGCCAGCG
TCCCGGGTTTAAGAGCTATGCTGGAAACAGCATAGCAAGTTTAAATAAGGCTAGTCCGTTATCAACTTGA
AAAAGTGGCACCGAGTCGGTGCTTTTTTTCTCGAGTACTAGGATCCATTAGGCTTTCCCATGATTCCTTC
ATATTTGCATATACGATACAAGGCTGTTAGAGAGATAATTGGAATTAATTTGACTGTAAACACAAAGATA
TTAGTACAAAATACGTGACGTAGAAAGTAATAATTTCTTGGGTAGTTTGCAGTTTTAAAATTATGTTTTA
AAATGGACTATCATATGCTTACCGTAACTTGAAAGTATTTCGATTTCTTGGCTTTATATATCTTGTGGAA
AGGACGAAACACCGGATGCGATCCCGGGAGTGGGGTTTAAGAGCTATGCTGGAAACAGCATAGCAAGTTT
AAATAAGGCTAGTCCGTTATCAACTTGAAAAAGTGGCACCGAGTCGGTGCTTTTTTTCTCGAGTACTAGG
ATCCATTAGGCTTTCCCATGATTCCTTCATATTTGCATATACGATACAAGGCTGTTAGAGAGATAATTGG
AATTAATTTGACTGTAAACACAAAGATATTAGTACAAAATACGTGACGTAGAAAGTAATAATTTCTTGGG
TAGTTTGCAGTTTTAAAATTATGTTTTAAAATGGACTATCATATGCTTACCGTAACTTGAAAGTATTTCG
ATTTCTTGGCTTTATATATCTTGTGGAAAGGACGAAACACCGCACCCCCGCCCCCGGGACCGGTTTAAGA
GCTATGCTGGAAACAGCATAGCAAGTTTAAATAAGGCTAGTCCGTTATCAACTTGAAAAAGTGGCACCGA
GTCGGTGCTTTTTTTCTCGAGTACTAGGATCCATTAGGCTTTCCCATGATTCCTTCATATTTGCATATAC
GATACAAGGCTGTTAGAGAGATAATTGGAATTAATTTGACTGTAAACACAAAGATATTAGTACAAAATAC
GTGACGTAGAAAGTAATAATTTCTTGGGTAGTTTGCAGTTTTAAAATTATGTTTTAAAATGGACTATCAT
ATGCTTACCGTAACTTGAAAGTATTTCGATTTCTTGGCTTTATATATCTTGTGGAAAGGACGAAACACCG
CCGCTTTGTGTACTCACGGCGTTTAAGAGCTATGCTGGAAACAGCATAGCAAGTTTAAATAAGGCTAGTC
CGTTATCAACTTGAAAAAGTGGCACCGAGTCGGTGCTTTTTTTCTCGAGTACTAGGATCCATTAGGCTTT
CCCATGATTCCTTCATATTTGCATATACGATACAAGGCTGTTAGAGAGATAATTGGAATTAATTTGACTG
TAAACACAAAGATATTAGTACAAAATACGTGACGTAGAAAGTAATAATTTCTTGGGTAGTTTGCAGTTTT
AAAATTATGTTTTAAAATGGACTATCATATGCTTACCGTAACTTGAAAGTATTTCGATTTCTTGGCTTTA
TATATCTTGTGGAAAGGACGAAACACCGTTTTTTTTCTAGAGGTACCCGTTACATAACTTACGGTAAATG
GCCCGCCTGGCTGACCGCCCAACGACCCCCGCCCATTGACGTCAATAGTAACGCCAATAGGGACTTTCCA
TTGACGTCAATGGGTGGAGTATTTACGGTAAACTGCCCACTTGGCAGTACATCAAGTGTATCATATGCCA
AGTACGCCCCCTATTGACGTCAATGACGGTAAATGGCCCGCCTGGCATTGTGCCCAGTACATGACCTTAT
GGGACTTTCCTACTTGGCAGTACATCTACGTATTAGTCATCGCTATTACCATGGTCGAGGTGAGCCCCAC
GTTCTGCTTCACTCTCCCCATCTCCCCCCCCTCCCCACCCCCAATTTTGTATTTATTTATTTTTTAATTA
TTTTGTGCAGCGATGGGGGCGGGGGGGGGGGGGGGGGGCGCGCGCSAGGGGGGGGGGGGGGGGGSGAGGG
GSGGGGSGGGGSGAGGSGGAGAGGTGCGGCGGCAGCCAATCAGAGCGGCGCGCTCCGAAAGTTTCCTTTT
ATGGCGAGGCGGCGGCGGCGGCGGCCCTATAAAAAGCGAAGCGCGCGGCGGGCGGGAGTCGCTGCGCGCT
GCCTTCGCCCCGTGCCCCGCTCCGCCGCCGCCTCGCGCCGCCCGCCCCGGCTCTGACTGACCGCGTTACT
CCCACAGGTGAGCGGGCGGGACGGCCCTTCTCCTCCGGGCTGTAATTAGCTGAGCAAGAGGTAAGGGTTT
AAGGGATGGTTGGTTGGTGGGGTATTAATGTTTAATTACCTGGAGCACCTGCCTGAAATCACTTTTTTTC
AGGTTGGACCGGTGCCACCATGAGCGAGCTGATTAAGGAGAACATGCACATGAAGCTGTACATGGAGGGC
ACCGTGGACAACCATCACTTCAAGTGCACATCCGAGGGCGAAGGCAAGCCCTACGAGGGCACCCAGACCA
TGAGAATCAAGGTGGTCGAGGGCGGCCCTCTCCCCTTCGCCTTCGACATCCTGGCTACTAGCTTCCTCTA
CGGCAGCAAGACCTTCATCAACCACACCCAGGGCATCCCCGACTTCTTCAAGCAGTCCTTCCCTGAGGGC
TTCACATGGGAGAGAGTCACCACATACGATGACGGGGGCGTGCTGACCGCTACCCAGGACACCAGCCTCC
AGGACGGCTGCCTCATCTACAACGTCAAGATCAGAGGGGTGAACTTCACATCCAACGGCCCTGTGATGCA
GAAGAAAACACTCGGCTGGGAGGCCTTCACCGAGACGCTGTACCCCGCTGACGGCGGCCTGGAAGGCAGA
AACGACATGGCCCTGAAGCTCGTGGGCGGGAGCCATCTGATCGCAAACATCAAGACCACATATAGATCCA
AGAAACCCGCTAAGAACCTCAAGATGCCTGGCGTCTACTATGTGGACTACAGACTGGAAAGAATCAAGGA
GGCCAACAACGAAACCTACGTCGAGCAGCACGAGGTGGCAGTGGCCAGATACTGCGACCTCCCTAGCAAA
CTGGGGCACAAGCTTAATTAAGAATTCCTAGAGCTCGCTGATCAGCCTCGACTGTGCCTTCTAGTTGCCA
GCCATCTGTTGTTTGCCCCTCCCCCGTGCCTTCCTTGACCCTGGAAGGTGCCACTCCCACTGTCCTTTCC
TAATAAAATGAGGAAATTGCATCGCATTGTCTGAGTAGGTGTCATTCTATTCTGGGGGGTGGGGTGGGGC
AGGACAGCAAGGGGGAGGATTGGGAAGAGAATAGCAGGCATGCTGGGGAGCTCTCGAAGCCGCGGTGCGG
GTGCCAGGGCGTGCCCTTGGGCTCCCCGGGCGCGTACTCCACCTCACCCATCGCAGGAACCCCTAGTGAT
GGAGTTGGCCACTCCCTCTCTGCGCGCTCGCTCGCTCACTGAGGCCGGGCGACCAAAGGTCGCCCGACGC
CCGGGCTTTGCCCGGGCGGCCTCAGTGAGCGAGCGAGCGCGCAGCTGCCTGCAGGGGCGCCTGATGCGGT
ATTTTCTCCTTACGCATCTGTGCGGTATTTCACACCGCATA
[95 nt withheld, positions 4942-5036]
T
[46 nt withheld, positions 5038-5083]
C
[141 nt withheld, positions 5085-5225]
CCTTTGACGTTGGAGTCCACGTTCTTT
[37 nt withheld, positions 5253-5289]
ACTCTATCTCGGGCTATTCTTTTGATTTATAAGGGATTTTGCCGATTTCGGTCTATTGGTTAAAAAATGA
GCTGATTTAACAAAAATTTAACGCGAATTTTAACAAAATATTAACGTTTACAATTTTATGGTGCACTCTC
AGTACAATCTGCTCTGATGCCGCATAGTGCTTTTCCCAAGGCAGTCTGGAGCATGCGCTTTAGCAGCCCC
GCTGGGCACTTGGCGCTACACAAGTGGCCTCTGGCCTCGCACACATTCCACATCCACCGGTAGGCGCCAA
CCGGCTCCGTTCTTTGGTGGCCCCTTCGCGCCACCTTCTACTCCTCCCCTAGTCAGGAAGTTCCCCCCCG
CCCCGCAGCTCGCGTCGTGCAGGACGTGACAAATGGAAGTAGCACGTCTCACTAGTCTCGTGCAGATGGA
CAGCACCGCTGAGCAATGGAAGCGGGTAGGCCTTTGGGGCAGCGGCCAATAGCAGCTTTGCTCCTTCGCT
TTCTGGGCTCAGAGGCTGGGAAGGGGTGGGTCCGGGGGCGGGCTCAGGGGCGGGCTCAGGGGCGGGGCGG
GCGCCCGAAGGTCCTCCGGAGGCCCGGCATTCTGCACGCTTCAAAAGCGCACGTCTGCCGCGCTGTTCTC
CTCTTCCTCATCTCCGGGCCTTTCGACCGATCATCAAGCTGCACGTGTTGACAATTAATCATCGGCATAG
TATATCGGCATAGTATAATACGACTCACTATAGGAGGGCCACCATGGGATCGGCCATTGAACAAGATGGA
TTGCACGCAGGTTCTCCGGCCGCTTGGGTGGAGAGGCTATTCGGCTATGACTGGGCACAACAGACAATCG
GCTGCTCTGATGCCGCCGTGTTCCGGCTGTCAGCGCAGGGGCGCCCGGTTCTTTTTGTCAAGACCGACCT
GTCCGGTGCCCTGAATGAACTGCAGGACGAGGCAGCGCGGCTATCGTGGCTGGCCACGACGGGCGTTCCT
TGCGCAGCTGTGCTCGACGTTGTCACTGAAGCGGGAAGGGACTGGCTGCTATTGGGCGAAGTGCCGGGGC
AGGATCTCCTGTCATCTCACCTTGCTCCTGCCGAGAAAGTATCCATCATGGCTGATGCAATGCGGCGGCT
GCATACGCTTGATCCGGCTACCTGCCCATTCGACCACCAAGCGAAACATCGCATCGAGCGAGCACGTACT
CGGATGGAAGCCGGTCTTGTCGATCAGGATGATCTGGACGAAGAGCATCAGGGGCTCGCGCCAGCCGAAC
TGTTCGCCAGGCTCAAGGCGCGCATGCCCGACGGCGAGGATCTCGTCGTGACCCATGGCGATGCCTGCTT
GCCGAATATCATGGTGGAAAATGGCCGCTTTTCTGGATTCATCGACTGTGGCCGGCTGGGTGTGGCGGAC
CGCTATCAGGACATAGCGTTGGCTACCCGTGATATTGCTGAAGAGCTTGGCGGCGAATGGGCTGACCGCT
TCCTCGTGCTTTACGGTATCGCCGCTCCCGATTCGCAGCGCATCGCCTTCTATCGCCTTCTTGACGAGTT
CTTCTGATCGAGAAATTGATGATCTATTAAACAATAAAGACGTCCACATGGAAGTGCAAACTATTAACTG
GCGAACTACTTACTCTAGCTTCCCGGCAACAATTAATAGACTGGATGGAGGCGGATAAAGTTGCAGGACC
ACTTCTGCGCTCGGCCCTTCCGGCTGGCTGGTTTATTGCTGATAAATCTGGAGCCGGTGAGCGTGGAAGC
CGCGGTATCATTGCAGCACTGGGGCCAGATGGTAAGCCCTCCCGTATCGTAGTTATCTACACGACGGGGA
GTCAGGCAACTATGGATGAACGAAATAGACAGATCGCTGAGATAGGTGCCTCACTGATTAAGCATTGGTA
ACTGTCAGACCAAGTTTACTCATATATACTTTAGATTGATTTAAAACTTCATTTTTAATTTAAAAGGATC
TAGGTGAAGATCCTTTTTGATAATCTCATGACCAAAATCCCTTAACGTGAGTTTTCGTTCCACTGAGCGT
CAGACCCCGTAGAAAAGATCAAAGGATCTTC
Features (pLannotate 1.2.2; 28 found; start..end, strand, type, name):
      1..589     +  rep_origin     ori: high-copy-number ColE1/pMB1/pBR322/pUC origin of replication
    669..736     +  misc_RNA       tracrRNA (fragment): trans-activating CRISPR RNA for the Streptococcus pyogenes CRISPR/Cas9 system
    768..999     +  promoter       U6 promoter: RNA polymerase III promoter for human U6 snRNA
   1047..1114    +  misc_RNA       tracrRNA (fragment): trans-activating CRISPR RNA for the Streptococcus pyogenes CRISPR/Cas9 system
   1146..1377    +  promoter       U6 promoter: RNA polymerase III promoter for human U6 snRNA
   1425..1492    +  misc_RNA       tracrRNA (fragment): trans-activating CRISPR RNA for the Streptococcus pyogenes CRISPR/Cas9 system
   1524..1755    +  promoter       U6 promoter: RNA polymerase III promoter for human U6 snRNA
   1803..1870    +  misc_RNA       tracrRNA (fragment): trans-activating CRISPR RNA for the Streptococcus pyogenes CRISPR/Cas9 system
   1902..2133    +  promoter       U6 promoter: RNA polymerase III promoter for human U6 snRNA
   2181..2248    +  misc_RNA       tracrRNA (fragment): trans-activating CRISPR RNA for the Streptococcus pyogenes CRISPR/Cas9 system
   2280..2511    +  promoter       U6 promoter: RNA polymerase III promoter for human U6 snRNA
   2559..2626    +  misc_RNA       tracrRNA (fragment): trans-activating CRISPR RNA for the Streptococcus pyogenes CRISPR/Cas9 system
   2658..2889    +  promoter       U6 promoter: RNA polymerase III promoter for human U6 snRNA
   2918..3203    +  enhancer       CMV enhancer: human cytomegalovirus immediate early enhancer; contains an 18-bp deletion relative to the standard CMV enhancer
   3205..3484    +  promoter       chicken β-actin promoter: No description available
   3485..3712    +  intron         hybrid intron: hybrid between chicken β-actin (CBA) and minute virus of mice (MMV) introns (Gray et al., 2011)
   3730..4431    +  CDS            TagBFP: monomeric blue fluorescent protein mammalian codon-optimized
   4462..4573    +  polyA_signal   bGH poly(A) signal: bovine growth hormone polyadenylation signal
   4673..4742    +  protein_bind   attB: attB site for the φC31 integrase (Groth et al., 2000) phage φC31 integrase
   4745..4885    +  repeat_region  AAV2 ITR: inverted terminal repeat of adeno-associated virus serotype 2 inverted
   4890..4941    -  misc_feature   bom (fragment): basis of mobility region from pBR322
   4960..5415    +  rep_origin     f1 ori (sequence partly withheld): f1 bacteriophage origin of replication; arrow indicates direction of (+) strand synthesis
   5416..5457    -  misc_feature   bom (fragment): basis of mobility region from pBR322
   5458..5944    +  promoter       PGK promoter: mouse phosphoglycerate kinase 1 promoter
   5966..6013    +  promoter       EM7 promoter: synthetic bacterial promoter&nbsp
   6033..6836    +  CDS            NeoR/KanR: aminoglycoside phosphotransferase from Tn5; aph(3')-II (or nptII); confers resistance to neomycin, kanamycin, and G418 (Geneticin®)
   6840..6876    +  polyA_signal   PGK poly(A) signal (fragment): mouse phosphoglycerate kinase 1 polyadenylation signal
   6885..7179    +  CDS            bla(M) (fragment): β-lactamase lacking the signal sequence; bla(M); allows cytosolic expression of β-lactamase
