[The description below was written by a language model from this plasmid's Addgene catalogue record and pLannotate feature annotations shown in this document.]
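Description:
pk335-CARGO-5mer-Fgf5Pro is a mammalian CRISPR guide-RNA expression plasmid built on the pk335-BFP backbone. It carries a CARGO array of five guide RNAs that direct Streptococcus pyogenes Cas9 or dCas9 to the mouse Fgf5 promoter within the Prdm8-Fgf5 locus. It does not encode Cas9 itself, so the nuclease or dCas9 fusion must be supplied separately. The plasmid is maintained at high copy in E. coli through a ColE1/pUC-type origin and selected with kanamycin. An f1 origin is also present, and a β-lactamase fragment appears to be a non-functional remnant.

The feature table shows a tandem series of human U6 (RNA polymerase III) promoters alternating with S. pyogenes guide scaffold (tracrRNA-derived) segments, so each guide is transcribed from its own U6 unit. Six copies of each element are annotated. This is consistent with five complete promoter–spacer–scaffold units, with an extra scaffold and promoter left flanking the array, although the record does not spell out this arrangement. The repetitive structure fits the use of a recombination-deficient propagation strain.

Downstream of the array, a CMV enhancer/chicken β-actin promoter with a hybrid intron drives TagBFP, terminated by a bGH polyadenylation signal, so transfected cells can be identified or sorted by blue fluorescence. A separate NeoR/KanR cassette lies behind tandem mouse PGK and bacterial EM7 promoters, giving G418 selection in mammalian cells and kanamycin resistance in bacteria from one gene. A φC31 attB site could allow integrase-mediated genomic insertion. Only a single AAV2 ITR is annotated, so the plasmid does not look like a functional AAV packaging vector. The stated purpose is multiplexed recruitment of Cas9/dCas9 to this locus, in the context of studies on long-range transcriptional regulation.
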