Addgene plasmid #227480: pk335-CARGO-5mer-Fgf5Pro
Purpose: 5-mer gRNA array targeting Sp dCas9/Cas9 to the Prdm8-Fgf5 locus
Depositing lab: Joanna Wysocka. Depositing organization: Stanford University. Publication: Long-range regulation of transcription scales with genomic distance in a gene-specific manner. Jensen CL, Chen LF, Swigut T, Crocker OJ, Yao D, Bassik MC, Ferrell JE Jr, Boettiger AN, Wysocka J. Mol Cell. 2025 Jan 16;85(2):347-361.e7. doi: 10.1016/j.molcel.2024.10.021. Epub 2024 Dec 2. PubMed 39626660.
Backbone
  Vector backbone: pk335-BFP
  Vector type: CRISPR
  Selectable markers: Neomycin (select with G418) ; TagBFP
Growth in bacteria
  Bacterial resistance: Kanamycin, 50 μg/mL
  Growth temperature: 37°C
  Growth strain: NEB Stable
  Copy number: High Copy
Gene/Insert
  Gene/Insert name: CARGO to Fgf5 promoter (alt name: CARGOFgf5Pro)
  gRNA/shRNA sequence: GGGTGGCTCTTGACAACCGC, GGTCGCAGCCAGCGTCCCGG, GATGCGATCCCGGGAGTGGG, CACCCCCGCCCCCGGGACCG, CCGCTTTGTGTACTCACGGC
  Species: M. musculus (mouse), Synthetic
  Cloning method: Other
Terms and licenses: Academic/Nonprofit Terms; Industry Terms: Not Available to Industry
How to cite: pk335-CARGO-5mer-Fgf5Pro was a gift from Joanna Wysocka (Addgene plasmid # 227480 ; http://n2t.net/addgene:227480 ; RRID:Addgene_227480)
